Addgene plasmid #177863: pFAST-BAC BAF155/SMARCC1-His
Purpose: Transfer vector to generate recombinant baculovirus expressing BAF155/SMARCC1-His
Depositing lab: Yoshihiro Izumiya. Depositing organization: University of California, Davis. Publication: KSHV transactivator-derived small peptide traps coactivators to attenuate MYC and inhibits leukemia and lymphoma cell growth. Shimoda M, Lyu Y, Wang KH, Kumar A, Miura H, Meckler JF, Davis RR, Chantarasrivong C, Izumiya C, Tepper CG, Nakajima KI, Tuscano J, Barisone G, Izumiya Y. Commun Biol. 2021 Dec 2;4(1):1330. doi: 10.1038/s42003-021-02853-0. PubMed 34857874.
Backbone
  Vector backbone: pFAST BAC1
  Backbone size w/o insert (bp): 4775
  Total vector size (bp): 8100
  Vector type: Insect Expression
Growth in bacteria
  Bacterial resistance: Ampicillin, 100 μg/mL
  Growth temperature: 37°C
  Growth strain: DH5alpha
  Copy number: High Copy
Gene/Insert
  Gene/Insert name: SMARCC1 (alt name: BAF155)
  Species: H. sapiens (human)
  Insert size (bp): 3390
  GenBank ID: NM_003074.4
  Entrez Gene: SMARCC1 (a.k.a. BAF155, CRACC1, Rsc8, SRG3, SWI3)
  Promoter: polyhedrin
  Tag / fusion protein: His tag at C-terminus with GGGGS linker (C terminal on insert); His (C terminal on insert)
  Cloning method: Gibson Cloning
  Sequencing primers: 5′ pFAST-BAC seq-Fw: aaatgataaccatctcgc; 3′ pFAST-BAC seq-Rv: tgtttcaggttcagggggag
Resource information
  A portion of this plasmid was derived from a plasmid made by: pBS hBAF155 (Plasmid#17876) from addgene as template
Terms and licenses: Academic/Nonprofit Terms; Industry Terms: Not Available to Industry
How to cite: pFAST-BAC BAF155/SMARCC1-His was a gift from Yoshihiro Izumiya (Addgene plasmid # 177863 ; http://n2t.net/addgene:177863 ; RRID:Addgene_177863)
