[The description below was written by a language model from this plasmid's Addgene catalogue record and pLannotate feature annotations shown in this document.]
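Description:
pFAST-BAC BAF155/SMARCC1-His is a baculovirus transfer (donor) vector built on the pFastBac1 backbone for insect-cell expression of human SMARCC1, also known as BAF155, a core subunit of SWI/SNF chromatin remodeling complexes. In bacteria it replicates from a high-copy ColE1/pUC-type origin and is selected with ampicillin through the bla gene. An f1 origin is also present. The catalogue gives a total size of about 8.1 kb, and the sequenced record is 8,050 nt.

The payload sits between the left and right ends of a mini-Tn7 element. Within this transposable segment, the Autographa californica polyhedrin promoter, a very strong late baculoviral promoter, drives the SMARCC1 open reading frame, which is followed by an SV40 polyadenylation signal. According to the catalogue, the coding sequence carries a C-terminal His tag joined through a GGGGS linker. The tag and linker are not separately annotated in the feature table, where the SMARCC1 annotation ends upstream of the SV40-derived sequences. The insert was introduced by Gibson cloning, using an earlier human BAF155 plasmid as template. A gentamicin resistance gene (aacC1) with its integron-derived promoter also lies inside the Tn7 ends. It therefore moves together with the expression cassette when Tn7 transposition places the segment into a baculovirus shuttle genome (bacmid) in a suitable E. coli host, allowing selection of recombinants.

The stated purpose is to generate recombinant baculovirus expressing His-tagged BAF155/SMARCC1. The tag would allow metal-affinity purification of the protein from infected insect cells.
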