Features (pLannotate 1.2.2; 15 found; start..end, strand, type, name):
    115..143     -  promoter       Pc promoter: intI1 (promoter lies within the coding sequence); class 1 integron promoter
    121..468     -  CDS            YPR2_ECOLX (fragment): Protein predicted: Swiss-Prot protein existence level 4. From Escherichia coli.
    495..586     +  promoter       polyhedrin promoter: polh from Autographa californica; promoter for the baculovirus polyhedrin gene
    627..3851    +  CDS            SMARCC1: SMRC1_HUMAN - Also known as BAF155. Experimental evidence at protein level: Swiss-Prot protein existence level 1. Involved in transcriptional activation and repression of select genes by chromatin remodeling (alteration of DNA-nucleosome topology). Component of SWI/SNF chromatin remodeling complexes that carry out key enzymatic activities, changing chromatin structure by altering DNA-histone contacts within a nucleosome in an ATP-dependent manner. May stimulate the ATPase activity of the catalytic subunit of the complex (PubMed:10078207, PubMed:29374058). Belongs to the neural progenitors-spec
   4025..4108    +  CDS            large T antigen (fragment): large T antigen from SV40 (simian virus 40)
   4131..4265    +  polyA_signal   SV40 poly(A) signal: SV40 polyadenylation signal
   4294..4459    -  mobile_element Tn7L: mini-Tn7 element (left end of the Tn7 transposon) Tn7
   4622..4638    +  CDS            lacZα (fragment): LacZα fragment of β-galactosidase; lacZ fragment
   4643..5097    +  rep_origin     f1 ori (sequence partly withheld): f1 bacteriophage origin of replication; arrow indicates direction of (+) strand synthesis
   5123..5227    +  promoter       AmpR promoter: bla
   5228..6088    +  CDS            AmpR: β-lactamase; bla; confers resistance to ampicillin, carbenicillin, and related antibiotics
   6259..6847    +  rep_origin     ori: high-copy-number ColE1/pMB1/pBR322/pUC origin of replication
   7033..7084    -  misc_feature   bom (fragment): basis of mobility region from pBR322
   7152..7376    -  mobile_element Tn7R: mini-Tn7 element (right end of the Tn7 transposon) Tn7
   7443..7976    -  CDS            GmR: gentamycin acetyltransferase; aacC1; confers resistance to gentamycin
>Addgene plasmid #177863 | pFAST-BAC BAF155/SMARCC1-His | addgene full sequence | sequence record 349281 | Addgene NGS Result
TGTACAAAAAAACAGTCATAACAAGCCATGAAAACCGCCACTGCGCCGTTACCACCGCTGCGTTCGGTCA
AGGTTCTGGACCAGTTGCGTGAGCGCATACGCTACTTGCATTACAGTTTACGAACCGAACAGGCTTATGT
CAACTGGGTTCGTGCCTTCATCCGTTTCCACGGTGTGCGTCACCCGGCAACCTTGGGCAGCAGCGAAGTC
GAGGCATTTCTGTCCTGGCTGGCGAACGAGCGCAAGGTTTCGGTCTCCACGCATCGTCAGGCATTGGCGG
CCTTGCTGTTCTTCTACGGCAAGGTGCTGTGCACGGATCTGCCCTGGCTTCAGGAGATCGGAAGACCTCG
GCCGTCGCGGCGCTTGCCGGTGGTGCTGACCCCGGATGAAGTGGTTCGCATCCTCGGTTTTCTGGAAGGC
GAGCATCGTTTGTTCGCCCAGGACTCTAGCTATAGTTCTAGTGGTTGGCTACGTATACTCCGGAATATTA
ATAGATCATGGAGATAATTAAAATGATAACCATCTCGCAAATAAATAAGTATTTTACTGTTTTCGTAACA
GTTTTGTAATAAAAAAACCTATAAATATTCCGGATTATTCATACCGTCCCACCATCGGGCGCGACCATGG
CCGCAGCGGCGGGCGGCGGCGGGCCGGGGACAGCGGTAGGCGCCACGGGCTCGGGGATTGCGGCGGCAGC
CGCAGGCCTAGCTGTTTATCGACGGAAGGATGGGGGCCCGGCCACCAAGTTTTGGGAGAGCCCGGAGACG
GTGTCCCAGCTGGATTCGGTGCGGGTCTGGCTGGGCAAGCACTACAAGAAGTATGTTCATGCGGATGCTC
CTACCAATAAAACACTGGCTGGGCTGGTGGTGCAGCTTCTTCAGTTCCAGGAAGATGCCTTTGGGAAGCA
TGTCACCAACCCGGCCTTCACCAAACTCCCTGCAAAGTGTTTCATGGATTTCAAAGCTGGAGGCGCCTTA
TGTCACATTCTTGGGGCTGCTTACAAGTATAAAAATGAACAGGGATGGCGGAGGTTTGACCTACAGAACC
CATCTCGAATGGATCGTAATGTGGAAATGTTTATGAACATTGAAAAAACATTGGTGCAGAACAATTGTTT
GACCAGACCCAACATCTACCTCATTCCAGACATTGATCTGAAGTTGGCTAACAAATTGAAAGATATCATC
AAACGACATCAGGGAACATTTACGGATGAGAAGTCAAAAGCTTCCCACCACATTTACCCATATTCTTCCT
CACAAGACGATGAAGAATGGTTGAGACCGGTGATGAGAAAAGAGAAGCAAGTGTTAGTGCATTGGGGCTT
TTACCCAGACAGCTATGATACTTGGGTCCATAGTAATGATGTTGATGCTGAAATTGAAGATCCACCAATT
CCAGAAAAACCATGGAAGGTTCATGTGAAATGGATTTTGGACACTGATATTTTCAATGAATGGATGAATG
AGGAGGATTATGAGGTGGATGAAAATAGGAAGCCTGTGAGTTTTCGTCAGCGGATTTCAACCAAGAATGA
AGAGCCAGTCAGAAGTCCAGAAAGAAGAGATAGAAAAGCATCAGCTAATGCTCGAAAGAGGAAACATTCG
CCTTCGCCTCCCCCTCCGACACCAACAGAATCACGGAAGAAGAGTGGGAAGAAAGGCCAAGCTAGCCTTT
ATGGGAAGCGCAGAAGTCAGAAAGAGGAAGATGAGCAAGAAGATCTAACCAAGGATATGGAAGACCCAAC
ACCTGTACCCAATATAGAAGAAGTAGTACTTCCCAAAAATGTGAACCTAAAGAAAGATAGTGAAAATACA
CCTGTTAAAGGAGGAACTGTAGCGGATCTAGATGAGCAGGATGAAGAAACAGTCACAGCAGGAGGAAAGG
AAGATGAAGATCCTGCCAAAGGTGATCAGAGTCGATCAGTTGACCTTGGGGAAGATAATGTGACAGAGCA
GACCAATCACATTATTATTCCTAGTTATGCATCATGGTTTGATTATAACTGTATTCATGTGATTGAACGG
CGTGCTCTTCCTGAGTTCTTCAATGGAAAAAACAAATCCAAGACTCCAGAAATATACTTGGCATATCGAA
ATTTTATGATTGACACGTATCGTCTAAACCCCCAAGAGTATTTAACTAGCACTGCTTGTCGGAGGAACTT
GACTGGAGATGTGTGTGCTGTGATGAGGGTCCATGCCTTTTTAGAGCAGTGGGGACTCGTTAATTACCAA
GTTGACCCGGAAAGTAGACCCATGGCAATGGGACCTCCTCCTACTCCTCATTTTAATGTATTAGCTGATA
CCCCCTCTGGGCTTGTGCCTCTGCATCTTCGATCACCTCAGGTTCCTGCTGCTCAACAGATGCTAAATTT
TCCTGAGAAAAACAAGGAAAAACCAGTTGATTTGCAGAACTTTGGTCTCCGTACTGACATTTACTCCAAG
AAAACATTAGCAAAGAGTAAAGGTGCTAGTGCTGGAAGAGAATGGACTGAACAGGAGACCCTTCTACTCC
TGGAGGCCCTGGAGATGTACAAGGATGATTGGAACAAAGTGTCGGAACATGTTGGAAGTCGTACTCAGGA
TGAATGCATCCTCCACTTTTTGAGACTTCCCATTGAGGACCCATACCTTGAGAATTCAGATGCTTCCCTT
GGGCCTTTGGCCTACCAGCCTGTCCCCTTCAGTCAGTCAGGAAATCCAGTTATGAGTACTGTTGCTTTTT
TGGCATCTGTGGTGGACCCTCGCGTGGCATCTGCTGCAGCAAAAGCGGCTTTGGAGGAGTTTTCTCGGGT
CCGGGAGGAGGTACCACTGGAATTGGTTGAAGCTCATGTCAAGAAAGTACAAGAAGCAGCACGAGCCTCT
GGGAAAGTGGATCCCACCTACGGTCTGGAGAGCAGCTGCATTGCAGGCACAGGGCCCGATGAGCCAGAGA
AGCTTGAAGGAGCTGAAGAGGAAAAAATGGAAGCCGACCCTGATGGTCAGCAGCCTGAAAAGGCAGAAAA
TAAAGTGGAAAATGAAACGGATGAAGGTGATAAAGCACAAGATGGAGAAAATGAAAAAAATAGTGAAAAG
GAACAGGATAGTGAAGTGAGTGAGGATACCAAATCAGAAGAAAAGGAGACTGAAGAGAACAAAGAACTCA
CTGATACATGTAAAGAAAGAGAAAGTGATACTGGGAAGAAGAAAGTAGAACATGAAATTTCCGAAGGAAA
TGTTGCCACAGCCGCAGCAGCTGCTCTTGCCTCAGCGGCTACCAAAGCCAAGCACCTGGCTGCAGTGGAA
GAAAGAAAGATCAAGTCCCTGGTAGCTCTCTTGGTTGAGACACAAATGAAGAAACTAGAGATCAAACTTC
GACATTTTGAAGAGCTGGAAACTATCATGGACAGAGAGAAAGAAGCTCTAGAACAACAGAGGCAGCAGTT
GCTTACTGAACGCCAAAACTTCCACATGGAACAGCTGAAGTATGCTGAATTACGAGCACGACAGCAAATG
GAACAGCAGCAGCATGGCCAGAACCCTCAACAGGCACACCAGCACTCAGGAGGACCTGGCCTGGCCCCAC
TTGGAGCAGCAGGGCACCCTGGCATGATGCCTCATCAACAGCCCCCTCCCTACCCTCTGATGCACCACCA
GATGCCACCACCTCATCCACCCCAGCCAGGTCAGATACCAGGCCCAGGTTCCATGATGCCCGGGCAGCAC
ATGCCAGGCCGCATGATTCCCACTGTTGCAGCCAACATCCACCCCTCTGGGAGTGGCCCTACCCCTCCTG
GCATGCCACCAATGCCAGGAAACATCTTAGGACCCCGGGTACCCCTGACAGCACCTAACGGCATGTATCC
CCCTCCACCACAGCAGCAGCCACCGCCACCACCACCTGCAGATGGGGTCCCTCCGCCTCCTGCTCCTGGC
CCGCCAGCCTCAGCTGCTCCTGGCGGAGGAGGTTCACATCATCATCATCACCACTAATGCAGTCTCGAGG
CATGCGGTACCAAGCTTGTCGAGAAGTACTAGAGGATCATAATCAGCCATACCACATTTGTAGAGGTTTT
ACTTGCTTTAAAAAACCTCCCACACCTCCCCCTGAACCTGAAACATAAAATGAATGCAATTGTTGTTGTT
AACTTGTTTATTGCAGCTTATAATGGTTACAAATAAAGCAATAGCATCACAAATTTCACAAATAAAGCAT
TTTTTTCACTGCATTCTAGTTGTGGTTTGTCCAAACTCATCAATGTATCTTATCATGTCTGGATCTGATC
ACTGCTTGAGCCTAGGAGATCCGAACCAGATAAGTGAAATCTAGTTCCAAACTATTTTGTCATTTTTAAT
TTTCGTATTAGCTTACGACGCTACACCCAGTTCCCATCTATTTTGTCACTCTTCCCTAAATAATCCTTAA
AAACTCCATTTCCACCCCTCCCAGTTCCCAACTATTTTGTCCGCCCACAGCGGGGCATTTTTCTTCCTGT
TATGTTTTTAATCAAACATCCTGCCAACTCCATGTGACAAACCGTCATCTTCGGCTACTTTTTCTCTGTC
ACAGAATGAAAATTTTTCTGTCATCTCTTCGTTATTAATGTTTGTAATTGACTGAATATCAACGCTTATT
TGCAGCCTGAATGGCGAATGGG
[124 nt withheld, positions 4643-4766]
C
[91 nt withheld, positions 4768-4858]
A
[49 nt withheld, positions 4860-4908]
CCTTTGACGTTGGAGTCCACGTTCTT
[37 nt withheld, positions 4935-4971]
ACCCTATCTCGGTCTATTCTTTTGATTTATAAGGGATTTTGCCGATTTCGGCCTATTGGTTAAAAAATGA
GCTGATTTAACAAAAATTTAACGCGAATTTTAACAAAATATTAACGCTTACAATTTAGGTGGCACTTTTC
GGGGAAATGTGCGCGGAACCCCTATTTGTTTATTTTTCTAAATACATTCAAATATGTATCCGCTCATGAG
ACAATAACCCTGATAAATGCTTCAATAATATTGAAAAAGGAAGAGTATGAGTATTCAACATTTCCGTGTC
GCCCTTATTCCCTTTTTTGCGGCATTTTGCCTTCCTGTTTTTGCTCACCCAGAAACGCTGGTGAAAGTAA
AAGATGCTGAAGATCAGTTGGGTGCACGAGTGGGTTACATCGAACTGGATCTCAACAGCGGTAAGATCCT
TGAGAGTTTTCGCCCCGAAGAACGTTTTCCAATGATGAGCACTTTTAAAGTTCTGCTATGTGGCGCGGTA
TTATCCCGTATTGACGCCGGGCAAGAGCAACTCGGTCGCCGCATACACTATTCTCAGAATGACTTGGTTG
AGTACTCACCAGTCACAGAAAAGCATCTTACGGATGGCATGACAGTAAGAGAATTATGCAGTGCTGCCAT
AACCATGAGTGATAACACTGCGGCCAACTTACTTCTGACAACGATCGGAGGACCGAAGGAGCTAACCGCT
TTTTTGCACAACATGGGGGATCATGTAACTCGCCTTGATCGTTGGGAACCGGAGCTGAATGAAGCCATAC
CAAACGACGAGCGTGACACCACGATGCCTGTAGCAATGGCAACAACGTTGCGCAAACTATTAACTGGCGA
ACTACTTACTCTAGCTTCCCGGCAACAATTAATAGACTGGATGGAGGCGGATAAAGTTGCAGGACCACTT
CTGCGCTCGGCCCTTCCGGCTGGCTGGTTTATTGCTGATAAATCTGGAGCCGGTGAGCGTGGGTCTCGCG
GTATCATTGCAGCACTGGGGCCAGATGGTAAGCCCTCCCGTATCGTAGTTATCTACACGACGGGGAGTCA
GGCAACTATGGATGAACGAAATAGACAGATCGCTGAGATAGGTGCCTCACTGATTAAGCATTGGTAACTG
TCAGACCAAGTTTACTCATATATACTTTAGATTGATTTAAAACTTCATTTTTAATTTAAAAGGATCTAGG
TGAAGATCCTTTTTGATAATCTCATGACCAAAATCCCTTAACGTGAGTTTTCGTTCCACTGAGCGTCAGA
CCCCGTAGAAAAGATCAAAGGATCTTCTTGAGATCCTTTTTTTCTGCGCGTAATCTGCTGCTTGCAAACA
AAAAAACCACCGCTACCAGCGGTGGTTTGTTTGCCGGATCAAGAGCTACCAACTCTTTTTCCGAAGGTAA
CTGGCTTCAGCAGAGCGCAGATACCAAATACTGTTCTTCTAGTGTAGCCGTAGTTAGGCCACCACTTCAA
GAACTCTGTAGCACCGCCTACATACCTCGCTCTGCTAATCCTGTTACCAGTGGCTGCTGCCAGTGGCGAT
AAGTCGTGTCTTACCGGGTTGGACTCAAGACGATAGTTACCGGATAAGGCGCAGCGGTCGGGCTGAACGG
GGGGTTCGTGCACACAGCCCAGCTTGGAGCGAACGACCTACACCGAACTGAGATACCTACAGCGTGAGCT
ATGAGAAAGCGCCACGCTTCCCGAAGGGAGAAAGGCGGACAGGTATCCGGTAAGCGGCAGGGTCGGAACA
GGAGAGCGCACGAGGGAGCTTCCAGGGGGAAACGCCTGGTATCTTTATAGTCCTGTCGGGTTTCGCCACC
TCTGACTTGAGCGTCGATTTTTGTGATGCTCGTCAGGGGGGCGGAGCCTATGGAAAAACGCCAGCAACGC
GGCCTTTTTACGGTTCCTGGCCTTTTGCTGGCCTTTTGCTCACATGTTCTTTCCTGCGTTATCCCCTGAT
TCTGTGGATAACCGTATTACCGCCTTTGAGTGAGCTGATACCGCTCGCCGCAGCCGAACGACCGAGCGCA
GCGAGTCAGTGAGCGAGGAAGCGGAAGAGCGCCTGATGCGGTATTTTCTCCTTACGCATCTGTGCGGTAT
TTCACACCGCATAGACCAGCCGCGTAACCTGGCAAAATCGGTTACGGTTGAGTAATAAATGGATGCCCTG
CGTAAGCGGGTGTGGGCGGACAATAAAGTCTTAAACTGAACAAAATAGATCTAAACTATGACAATAAAGT
CTTAAACTAGACAGAATAGTTGTAAACTGAAATCAGTCCAGTTATGCTGTGAAAAAGCATACTGGACTTT
TGTTATGGCTAAAGCAAACTCTTCATTTTCTGAAGTGCAAATTGCCCGTCGTATTAAAGAGGGGCGTGGC
CAAGGGCATGGTAAAGACTATATTCGCGGCGTTGTGACAATTTACCGAACAACTCCGCGGCCGGGAAGCC
GATCTCGGCTTGAACGAATTGTTAGGTGGCGGTACTTGGGTCGATATCAAAGTGCATCACTTCTTCCCGT
ATGCCCAACTTTGTATAGAGAGCCACTGCGGGATCGTCACCGTAATCTGCTTGCACGTAGATCACATAAG
CACCAAGCGCGTTGGCCTCATGCTTGAGGAGATTGATGAGCGCGGTGGCAATGCCCTGCCTCCGGTGCTC
GCCGGAGACTGCGAGATCATAGATATAGATCTCACTACGCGGCTGCTCAAACTTGGGCAGAACGTAAGCC
GCGAGAGCGCCAACAACCGCTTCTTGGTCGAAGGCAGCAAGCGCGATGAATGTCTTACTACGGAGCAAGT
TCCCGAGGTAATCGGAGTCCGGCTGATGTTGGGAGTAGGTGGCTACGTCTCCGAACTCACGACCGAAAAG
ATCAAGAGCAGCCCGCATGGATTTGACTTGGTCAGGGCCGAGCCTACATGTGCGAATGATGCCCATACTT
GAGCCACCTAACTTTGTTTTAGGGCGACTGCCCTGCTGCGTAACATCGTTGCTGCTGCGTAACATCGTTG
CTGCTCCATAACATCAAACATCGACCCACGGCGTAACGCGCTTGCTGCTTGGATGCCCGAGGCATAGAC
